>Addgene plasmid #196623 | pVAX1-VSVG-INDIANA2 | addgene full sequence | sequence record 387446 | Addgene NGS Result
TGCTGCTTCGCGATGTACGGGCCAGATATACGCGTTGACATTGATTATTGACTAGTTATTAATAGTAATC
AATTACGGGGTCATTAGTTCATAGCCCATATATGGAGTTCCGCGTTACATAACTTACGGTAAATGGCCCG
CCTGGCTGACCGCCCAACGACCCCCGCCCATTGACGTCAATAATGACGTATGTTCCCATAGTAACGCCAA
TAGGGACTTTCCATTGACGTCAATGGGTGGAGTATTTACGGTAAACTGCCCACTTGGCAGTACATCAAGT
GTATCATATGCCAAGTACGCCCCCTATTGACGTCAATGACGGTAAATGGCCCGCCTGGCATTATGCCCAG
TACATGACCTTATGGGACTTTCCTACTTGGCAGTACATCTACGTATTAGTCATCGCTATTACCATGGTGA
TGCGGTTTTGGCAGTACATCAATGGGCGTGGATAGCGGTTTGACTCACGGGGATTTCCAAGTCTCCACCC
CATTGACGTCAATGGGAGTTTGTTTTGGCACCAAAATCAACGGGACTTTCCAAAATGTCGTAACAACTCC
GCCCCATTGACGCAAATGGGCGGTAGGCGTGTACGGTGGGAGGTCTATATAAGCAGAGCTCGTTTAGTGA
ACCGTCAGATCGCCTGGAGACGCCATCCACGCTGTTTTGACCTCCATAGAAGACACCGGGACCGATCCAG
CCTCCGGTCGACCGATCCTGAGAACTTCAGGGTGAGTTTGGGGACCCTTGATTGTTCTTTCTTTTTCGCT
ATTGTAAAATTCATGTTATATGGAGGGGGCAAAGTTTTCAGGGTGTTGTTTAGAATGGGAAGATGTCCCT
TGTATCACCATGGACCCTCATGATAATTTTGTTTCTTTCACTTTCTACTCTGTTGACAACCATTGTCTCC
TCTTATTTTCTTTTCATTTTCTGTAACTTTTTCGTTAAACTTTAGCTTGCATTTGTAACGAATTTTTAAA
TTCACTTTTGTTTATTTGTCAGATTGTAAGTACTTTCTCTAATCACTTTTTTTTCAAGGCAATCAGGGTA
TATTATATTGTACTTCAGCACAGTTTTAGAGAACAATTGTTATAATTAAATGATAAGGTAGAATATTTCT
GCATATAAATTCTGGCTGGCGTGGAAATATTCTTATTGGTAGAAACAACTACACCCTGGTCATCATCCTG
CCTTTCTCTTTATGGTTACAATGATATACACTGTTTGAGATGAGGATAAAATACTCTGAGTCCAAACCGG
GCCCCTCTGCTAACCATGTTCATGCCTTCTTCTCTTTCCTACAGCTCCTGGGCAACGTGCTGGTTGTTGT
GCTGTCTCATCATTTTGGCAAAGAATTCCTCGACGGATCCCTCGAGGAATTCTGACACTATGAAGTGCCT
TTTGTACTTAGCCTTTTTATTCATTGGGGTGAATTGC
[1296 nt withheld, positions 1438-2733]
AATCCAATCGAGCTTGTAGAAGGTTGGTTCAGTAGTTGGAAAAGCTCTATTGCCTCTTTTTTCTTTATCA
TAGGGTTAATCATTGGACTATTCTTGGTTCTCCGAGTTGGTATCCATCTTTGCATTAAATTAAAGCACAC
CAAGAAAAGACAGATTTATACAGACATAGAGATGAACCGACTTGGAAAGTAACTCAAATCCTGCACAACA
GATTCTTCATGTTTGGACCAAATCAACTTGTGATACCATGCTCAAAGAGGCCTCAATTATATTTGAGTTT
TTAATTTTTATGAAAAAAAAAAAAAAAAACGGAATTCCTCGAGGGATCCGTCGAGGAATTCACTCGCTAG
CGTTTAAACTTAAGCTTGGTACCGAGCTCGGATCCACTAGTCCAGTGTGGTGGAATTCTGCAGATATCCA
GCACAGTGGCGGCCGCTCGAGTCTAGAGGGCCCGTTTAAACCCGCTGATCAGCCTCGACTGTGCCTTCTA
GTTGCCAGCCATCTGTTGTTTGCCCCTCCCCCGTGCCTTCCTTGACCCTGGAAGGTGCCACTCCCACTGT
CCTTTCCTAATAAAATGAGGAAATTGCATCGCATTGTCTGAGTAGGTGTCATTCTATTCTGGGGGGTGGG
GTGGGGCAGGACAGCAAGGGGGAGGATTGGGAAGACAATAGCAGGCATGCTGGGGATGCGGTGGGCTCTA
TGGCTTCTACTGGGCGGTTTTATGGACAGCAAGCGAACCGGAATTGCCAGCTGGGGCGCCCTCTGGTAAG
GTTGGGAAGCCCTGCAAAGTAAACTGGATGGCTTTCTTGCCGCCAAGGATCTGATGGCGCAGGGGATCAA
GCTCTGATCAAGAGACAGGATGAGGATCGTTTCGCATGATTGAACAAGATGGATTGCACGCAGGTTCTCC
GGCCGCTTGGGTGGAGAGGCTATTCGGCTATGACTGGGCACAACAGACAATCGGCTGCTCTGATGCCGCC
GTGTTCCGGCTGTCAGCGCAGGGGCGCCCGGTTCTTTTTGTCAAGACCGACCTGTCCGGTGCCCTGAATG
AACTGCAAGACGAGGCAGCGCGGCTATCGTGGCTGGCCACGACGGGCGTTCCTTGCGCAGCTGTGCTCGA
CGTTGTCACTGAAGCGGGAAGGGACTGGCTGCTATTGGGCGAAGTGCCGGGGCAGGATCTCCTGTCATCT
CACCTTGCTCCTGCCGAGAAAGTATCCATCATGGCTGATGCAATGCGGCGGCTGCATACGCTTGATCCGG
CTACCTGCCCATTCGACCACCAAGCGAAACATCGCATCGAGCGAGCACGTACTCGGATGGAAGCCGGTCT
TGTCGATCAGGATGATCTGGACGAAGAGCATCAGGGGCTCGCGCCAGCCGAACTGTTCGCCAGGCTCAAG
GCGAGCATGCCCGACGGCGAGGATCTCGTCGTGACCCATGGCGATGCCTGCTTGCCGAATATCATGGTGG
AAAATGGCCGCTTTTCTGGATTCATCGACTGTGGCCGGCTGGGTGTGGCGGACCGCTATCAGGACATAGC
GTTGGCTACCCGTGATATTGCTGAAGAGCTTGGCGGCGAATGGGCTGACCGCTTCCTCGTGCTTTACGGT
ATCGCCGCTCCCGATTCGCAGCGCATCGCCTTCTATCGCCTTCTTGACGAGTTCTTCTGAATTATTAACG
CTTACAATTTCCTGATGCGGTATTTTCTCCTTACGCATCTGTGCGGTATTTCACACCGCATCAGGTGGCA
CTTTTCGGGGAAATGTGCGCGGAACCCCTATTTGTTTATTTTTCTAAATACATTCAAATATGTATCCGCT
CATGAGACAATAACCCTGATAAATGCTTCAATAATAGCACGTGCTAAAACTTCATTTTTAATTTAAAAGG
ATCTAGGTGAAGATCCTTTTTGATAATCTCATGACCAAAATCCCTTAACGTGAGTTTTCGTTCCACTGAG
CGTCAGACCCCGTAGAAAAGATCAAAGGATCTTCTTGAGATCCTTTTTTTCTGCGCGTAATCTGCTGCTT
GCAAACAAAAAAACCACCGCTACCAGCGGTGGTTTGTTTGCCGGATCAAGAGCTACCAACTCTTTTTCCG
AAGGTAACTGGCTTCAGCAGAGCGCAGATACCAAATACTGTTCTTCTAGTGTAGCCGTAGTTAGGCCACC
ACTTCAAGAACTCTGTAGCACCGCCTACATACCTCGCTCTGCTAATCCTGTTACCAGTGGCTGCTGCCAG
TGGCGATAAGTCGTGTCTTACCGGGTTGGACTCAAGACGATAGTTACCGGATAAGGCGCAGCGGTCGGGC
TGAACGGGGGGTTCGTGCACACAGCCCAGCTTGGAGCGAACGACCTACACCGAACTGAGATACCTACAGC
GTGAGCTATGAGAAAGCGCCACGCTTCCCGAAGGGAGAAAGGCGGACAGGTATCCGGTAAGCGGCAGGGT
CGGAACAGGAGAGCGCACGAGGGAGCTTCCAGGGGGAAACGCCTGGTATCTTTATAGTCCTGTCGGGTTT
CGCCACCTCTGACTTGAGCGTCGATTTTTGTGATGCTCGTCAGGGGGGCGGAGCCTATGGAAAAACGCCA
GCAACGCGGCCTTTTTACGGTTCCTGGCCTTTTGCTGGCCTTTTGCTCACATGTTCT
Features (pLannotate 1.2.2; 9 found; start..end, strand, type, name):
     37..416     +  enhancer       CMV enhancer: human cytomegalovirus immediate early enhancer
    417..620     +  promoter       CMV promoter: human cytomegalovirus (CMV) immediate early promoter
    732..1304    +  intron         β-globin intron: intron from rabbit β-globin gene
   1390..2925    +  CDS            VSV-G (sequence partly withheld): vesicular stomatitis virus G glycoprotein Indiana strain
   3212..3436    +  polyA_signal   bGH poly(A) signal: bovine growth hormone polyadenylation signal
   3609..4403    +  CDS            NeoR/KanR: aminoglycoside phosphotransferase from Tn5; aph(3')-II (or nptII); confers resistance to neomycin, kanamycin, and G418 (Geneticin®)
   4424..4474    -  misc_feature   bom (fragment): basis of mobility region from pBR322
   4501..4589    +  promoter       AmpR promoter (fragment): bla
   4728..5316    +  rep_origin     ori: high-copy-number ColE1/pMB1/pBR322/pUC origin of replication
