[The description below was written by a language model from this plasmid's Addgene catalogue record and pLannotate feature annotations shown in this document.]
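Description:
pVAX1-VSVG-INDIANA2 is a 5,380 bp mammalian expression plasmid built on the pVAX1 backbone and designed to produce the vesicular stomatitis virus G glycoprotein (VSV-G, Indiana strain, recorded as wild type) in mammalian cells. In bacteria it is maintained as a high-copy plasmid through a ColE1/pUC-type origin of replication and selected with kanamycin. Resistance comes from the Tn5 aminoglycoside phosphotransferase gene (NeoR/KanR). The annotation also picks up short fragments of a pBR322 bom region and of the bla (AmpR) promoter, but no ampicillin resistance coding sequence is annotated.

The expression cassette follows a conventional strong constitutive layout. The human cytomegalovirus immediate-early enhancer and promoter drive transcription through a rabbit β-globin intron placed upstream of the VSV-G open reading frame, and a bovine growth hormone polyadenylation signal terminates the transcript. Including an intron in the 5′ region generally improves mRNA processing and expression in transfected cells. No epitope tags, reporters or viral packaging elements are annotated, so the plasmid appears to supply the envelope glycoprotein alone. The insert was introduced by restriction cloning, although the cloning sites are not recorded.

VSV-G is widely used as a broad-tropism fusogenic envelope for pseudotyping lentiviral and retroviral vectors or virus-like particles. A plasmid of this kind is typically co-transfected with other components into producer cells. The record itself states only that the purpose is VSV-G expression in mammalian cells, and it associates the construct with a study on STING stimulation in dendritic cells and antitumor T cell priming.
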