Addgene plasmid #196623: pVAX1-VSVG-INDIANA2
Purpose: Express VSV-G protein in mammalian cells.
Depositing lab: Nicolas Manel. Depositing organization: Institut Curie. Publication: Selective STING stimulation in dendritic cells primes antitumor T cell responses. Jneid B, Bochnakian A, Hoffmann C, Delisle F, Djacoto E, Sirven P, Denizeau J, Sedlik C, Gerber-Ferder Y, Fiore F, Akyol R, Brousse C, Kramer R, Walters I, Carlioz S, Salmon H, Malissen B, Dalod M, Piaggio E, Manel N. Sci Immunol. 2023 Jan 13;8(79):eabn6612. doi: 10.1126/sciimmunol.abn6612. Epub 2023 Jan 13. PubMed 36638189.
Backbone
  Vector backbone: pVAX1
  Vector type: Mammalian Expression
Growth in bacteria
  Bacterial resistance: Kanamycin, 50 μg/mL
  Growth temperature: 37°C
  Growth strain: NEB Stable
  Copy number: High Copy
Gene/Insert
  Gene/Insert name: VSV-G
  Species: Other
  Mutation: WT
  Cloning method: Restriction Enzyme; 5′ cloning site Unknown (unknown if destroyed)
Terms and licenses: Academic/Nonprofit Terms; Industry Terms: Not Available to Industry
How to cite: pVAX1-VSVG-INDIANA2 was a gift from Nicolas Manel (Addgene plasmid # 196623 ; http://n2t.net/addgene:196623 ; RRID:Addgene_196623)
